Addgene plasmid #166923: pA-01
Purpose: LacI expression cassette (A)
Depositing lab: Thomas Gorochowski. Depositing organization: University of Bristol. Publication: Harnessing the central dogma for stringent multi-level control of gene expression. Greco FV, Pandi A, Erb TJ, Grierson CS, Gorochowski TE. Nat Commun. 2021 Mar 19;12(1):1738. doi: 10.1038/s41467-021-21995-7. PubMed 33741937.
Backbone
  Vector backbone: pMA
  Backbone manufacturer: GeneArt - Thermo Fisher
  Backbone size w/o insert (bp): 2456
  Total vector size (bp): 3749
  Vector type: Bacterial Expression, Synthetic Biology
Growth in bacteria
  Bacterial resistance: Ampicillin, 100 μg/mL
  Growth temperature: 37°C
  Growth strain: DH5alpha
  Copy number: High Copy
Gene/Insert
  Gene/Insert name: LacI expression cassette - Block A- Flanked by BsaI sites (alt name: LacI cassette)
  Species: Synthetic
  Insert size (bp): 1293
  Cloning method: Unknown
  Sequencing primers: 5′ TTGTAAAACGACGGCCAG; 3′ CATGGTCATAGCTGTTTCC
Terms and licenses: Academic/Nonprofit Terms; Industry Terms: Not Available to Industry
How to cite: pA-01 was a gift from Thomas Gorochowski (Addgene plasmid # 166923 ; http://n2t.net/addgene:166923 ; RRID:Addgene_166923)
