[The description below was written by a language model from this plasmid's Addgene catalogue record and pLannotate feature annotations shown in this document.]
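Description:
pA-01 is a small, high-copy bacterial plasmid that stores a synthetic LacI expression cassette, designated "Block A", in the GeneArt pMA cloning backbone. It is propagated in E. coli using a ColE1/pUC-type origin of replication and is selected with ampicillin through the β-lactamase gene (AmpR) and its native bla promoter. The annotation also picks up partial backbone remnants: a fragment of the M13 phage origin, a fragment of lacZα, a T7 promoter, a very short match to the RSF origin, and a short second lacI match. These appear to be vestigial sequences and not functional parts of the design.

The payload is the lacI coding sequence, which encodes the lac repressor. It sits immediately downstream of a sequence annotated as a fragment of the lacIq promoter, the mutant promoter allele in which a single base change raises lacI expression about tenfold. LacI binds lac operators to block transcription, and this repression is relieved by lactose or IPTG, so the cassette supplies the regulator needed for IPTG-inducible control of promoters that carry operators. The catalogue entry says the cassette is flanked by BsaI sites. This type IIS arrangement allows the block to be excised and joined to other blocks in Golden Gate-style modular assembly, although the cloning method itself is recorded as unknown and the sites are not annotated in the feature table. The plasmid therefore serves as a part donor for synthetic biology, linked to work on stringent multi-level control of gene expression.

The sequenced record is 3,667 nt, slightly shorter than the 3,749 bp total listed in the catalogue.
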