Features (pLannotate 1.2.2; 10 found; start..end, strand, type, name):
     68..1149    -  CDS            lacI (fragment): lac repressor; lacI; The lac repressor binds to the lac operator to inhibit transcription in E. coli. This inhibition can be relieved by adding lactose or isopropyl-β-D-thiogalactopyranoside (IPTG).
   1151..1224    -  promoter       lacIq promoter (fragment): lacI (mutant); In the lacIq allele, a single base change in the promoter boosts expression of the lacI gene about 10-fold.
   1332..1379    -  CDS            lacI (fragment): lac repressor; lacI; The lac repressor binds to the lac operator to inhibit transcription in E. coli. This inhibition can be relieved by adding lactose or isopropyl-β-D-thiogalactopyranoside (IPTG).
   1416..1456    -  rep_origin     RSF ori (fragment): Plasmids containing the RSF 1030 origin of replication can be propagated in E. coli cells that contain additional plasmids with compatible origins.
   1534..2122    -  rep_origin     ori: high-copy-number ColE1/pMB1/pBR322/pUC origin of replication
   2293..3153    -  CDS            AmpR: β-lactamase; bla; confers resistance to ampicillin, carbenicillin, and related antibiotics
   3154..3258    -  promoter       AmpR promoter: bla
   3284..3415    -  rep_origin     M13 ori (fragment): M13 bacteriophage origin of replication; arrow indicates direction of (+) strand synthesis
   3436..3592    -  CDS            lacZα (fragment): LacZα fragment of β-galactosidase; lacZ fragment
   3601..3619    +  promoter       T7 promoter: promoter for bacteriophage T7 RNA polymerase
>Addgene plasmid #166923 | pA-01 | addgene full sequence | sequence record 333625 | Addgene NGS Result
GGTCTCAGTGAAGTGAAAAGAAAAAAGGCCGCAGAGCGGCCTTTTTAGTTAGATCGGACCCCACATCTCA
CTGCCCGCTTTCCAGTCGGGAAACCTGTCGTGCCAGCTGCATTAATGAATCGGCCAACGCGCGGGGAGAG
GCGGTTTGCGTATTGGGCGCCAGGGTGGTTTTTCTTTTCACCAGTGAGACTGGCAACAGCTGATTGCCCT
TCACCGCCTGGCCCTGAGAGAGTTGCAGCAAGCGGTCCACGCTGGTTTGCCCCAGCAGGCGAAAATCCTG
TTTGATGGTGGTTAACGGCGGGATATAACATGAGCTATCTTCGGTATCGTCGTATCCCACTACCGAGATA
TCCGCACCAACGCGCAGCCCGGACTCGGTAATGGCGCGCATTGCGCCCAGCGCCATCTGATCGTTGGCAA
CCAGCATCGCAGTGGGAACGATGCCCTCATTCAGCATTTGCATGGTTTGTTGAAAACCGGACATGGCACT
CCAGTCGCCTTCCCGTTCCGCTATCGGCTGAATTTGATTGCGAGTGAGATATTTATGCCAGCCAGCCAGA
CGCAGACGCGCCGAGACAGAACTTAATGGGCCCGCTAACAGCGCGATTTGCTGGTGACCCAATGCGACCA
GATGCTCCACGCCCAGTCGCGTACCGTCCTCATGGGAGTAAATAATACTGTTGATGGGTGTCTGGTCAGA
GACATCAAGAAATAACGCCGGAACATTAGTGCAGGCAGCTTCCACAGCAATGGCATCCTGGTCATCCAGC
GGATAGTTAATGATCAGCCCACTGACGCGTTGCGCGAGAAGATTGTGCACCGCCGCTTTACAGGCTTCGA
CGCCGCTTCGTTCTACCATCGACACCACCACGCTGGCACCCAGTTGATCGGCGCGAGATTTAATCGCCGC
GACAATTTGCGACGGCGCGTGCAGGGCCAGACTGGAGGTGGCAACGCCAATCAGCAACGACTGTTTGCCC
GCCAGTTGTTGTGCCACGCGGTTGGGAATGTAATTCAGCTCCACCATCGCCGCTTCCACTTTTTCCCGCG
TTTTCGCAGAAACGTGGCTGGCCTGGTTCACCACGCGGGAAACGGTCATATAAGAGACACCGGCATACTC
TGCGACATCGTATAACGTTACTGGTTTCATATTCACCTCCATGAATTGACTCTCTTCCGGGCGCTATCAT
GCCATACCGCGAAAGGTTTTTCACCATTCGATGGCGCGCCGCGGCTGGGAATCTGAGACATGAGTCAAGA
TATTTGCTCGGTAACGTATGCTGGAGTGAGACCGAGCTCGGAGCACAAGACTGGCCTCATGGGCCTTCCG
CTCACTGCCCGCTTTCCAGTCGGGAAACCTGTCGTGCCAGCTGCATTAACATGGTCATAGCTGTTTCCTT
GCGTATTGGGCGCTCTCCGCTTCCTCGCTCACTGACTCGCTGCGCTCGGTCGTTCGGGTAAAGCCTGGGG
TGCCTAATGAGCAAAAGGCCAGCAAAAGGCCAGGAACCGTAAAAAGGCCGCGTTGCTGGCGTTTTTCCAT
AGGCTCCGCCCCCCTGACGAGCATCACAAAAATCGACGCTCAAGTCAGAGGTGGCGAAACCCGACAGGAC
TATAAAGATACCAGGCGTTTCCCCCTGGAAGCTCCCTCGTGCGCTCTCCTGTTCCGACCCTGCCGCTTAC
CGGATACCTGTCCGCCTTTCTCCCTTCGGGAAGCGTGGCGCTTTCTCATAGCTCACGCTGTAGGTATCTC
AGTTCGGTGTAGGTCGTTCGCTCCAAGCTGGGCTGTGTGCACGAACCCCCCGTTCAGCCCGACCGCTGCG
CCTTATCCGGTAACTATCGTCTTGAGTCCAACCCGGTAAGACACGACTTATCGCCACTGGCAGCAGCCAC
TGGTAACAGGATTAGCAGAGCGAGGTATGTAGGCGGTGCTACAGAGTTCTTGAAGTGGTGGCCTAACTAC
GGCTACACTAGAAGAACAGTATTTGGTATCTGCGCTCTGCTGAAGCCAGTTACCTTCGGAAAAAGAGTTG
GTAGCTCTTGATCCGGCAAACAAACCACCGCTGGTAGCGGTGGTTTTTTTGTTTGCAAGCAGCAGATTAC
GCGCAGAAAAAAAGGATCTCAAGAAGATCCTTTGATCTTTTCTACGGGGTCTGACGCTCAGTGGAACGAA
AACTCACGTTAAGGGATTTTGGTCATGAGATTATCAAAAAGGATCTTCACCTAGATCCTTTTAAATTAAA
AATGAAGTTTTAAATCAATCTAAAGTATATATGAGTAAACTTGGTCTGACAGTTACCAATGCTTAATCAG
TGAGGCACCTATCTCAGCGATCTGTCTATTTCGTTCATCCATAGTTGCCTGACTCCCCGTCGTGTAGATA
ACTACGATACGGGAGGGCTTACCATCTGGCCCCAGTGCTGCAATGATACCGCGAGAACCACGCTCACCGG
CTCCAGATTTATCAGCAATAAACCAGCCAGCCGGAAGGGCCGAGCGCAGAAGTGGTCCTGCAACTTTATC
CGCCTCCATCCAGTCTATTAATTGTTGCCGGGAAGCTAGAGTAAGTAGTTCGCCAGTTAATAGTTTGCGC
AACGTTGTTGCCATTGCTACAGGCATCGTGGTGTCACGCTCGTCGTTTGGTATGGCTTCATTCAGCTCCG
GTTCCCAACGATCAAGGCGAGTTACATGATCCCCCATGTTGTGCAAAAAAGCGGTTAGCTCCTTCGGTCC
TCCGATCGTTGTCAGAAGTAAGTTGGCCGCAGTGTTATCACTCATGGTTATGGCAGCACTGCATAATTCT
CTTACTGTCATGCCATCCGTAAGATGCTTTTCTGTGACTGGTGAGTACTCAACCAAGTCATTCTGAGAAT
AGTGTATGCGGCGACCGAGTTGCTCTTGCCCGGCGTCAATACGGGATAATACCGCGCCACATAGCAGAAC
TTTAAAAGTGCTCATCATTGGAAAACGTTCTTCGGGGCGAAAACTCTCAAGGATCTTACCGCTGTTGAGA
TCCAGTTCGATGTAACCCACTCGTGCACCCAACTGATCTTCAGCATCTTTTACTTTCACCAGCGTTTCTG
GGTGAGCAAAAACAGGAAGGCAAAATGCCGCAAAAAAGGGAATAAGGGCGACACGGAAATGTTGAATACT
CATACTCTTCCTTTTTCAATATTATTGAAGCATTTATCAGGGTTATTGTCTCATGAGCGGATACATATTT
GAATGTATTTAGAAAAATAAACAAATAGGGGTTCCGCGCACATTTCCCCGAAAAGTGCCACCTAAATTGT
AAGCGTTAATATTTTGTTAAAATTCGCGTTAAATTTTTGTTAAATCAGCTCATTTTTTAACCAATAGGCC
GAAATCGGCAAAATCCCTTATAAATCAAAAGAATAGACCGAGATAGGGTTGAGTGGCCGCTACAGGGCGC
TCCCATTCGCCATTCAGGCTGCGCAACTGTTGGGAAGGGCGTTTCGGTGCGGGCCTCTTCGCTATTACGC
CAGCTGGCGAAAGGGGGATGTGCTGCAAGGCGATTAAGTTGGGTAACGCCAGGGTTTTCCCAGTCACGAC
GTTGTAAAACGACGGCCAGTGAGCGCGACGTAATACGACTCACTATAGGGCGAATTGGCGGAAGGCCGTC
AAGGCCACGTGTCTTGTCCGCGGTACC
