>Addgene plasmid #166923 | pA-01 | depositor partial sequence | sequence record 324746 | pA-01 sequence 1293 bps
GGTCTCAGTGAAGTGAAAAGAAAAAAGGCCGCAGAGCGGCCTTTTTAGTTAGATCGGACCCCACATCTCA
CTGCCCGCTTTCCAGTCGGGAAACCTGTCGTGCCAGCTGCATTAATGAATCGGCCAACGCGCGGGGAGAG
GCGGTTTGCGTATTGGGCGCCAGGGTGGTTTTTCTTTTCACCAGTGAGACTGGCAACAGCTGATTGCCCT
TCACCGCCTGGCCCTGAGAGAGTTGCAGCAAGCGGTCCACGCTGGTTTGCCCCAGCAGGCGAAAATCCTG
TTTGATGGTGGTTAACGGCGGGATATAACATGAGCTATCTTCGGTATCGTCGTATCCCACTACCGAGATA
TCCGCACCAACGCGCAGCCCGGACTCGGTAATGGCGCGCATTGCGCCCAGCGCCATCTGATCGTTGGCAA
CCAGCATCGCAGTGGGAACGATGCCCTCATTCAGCATTTGCATGGTTTGTTGAAAACCGGACATGGCACT
CCAGTCGCCTTCCCGTTCCGCTATCGGCTGAATTTGATTGCGAGTGAGATATTTATGCCAGCCAGCCAGA
CGCAGACGCGCCGAGACAGAACTTAATGGGCCCGCTAACAGCGCGATTTGCTGGTGACCCAATGCGACCA
GATGCTCCACGCCCAGTCGCGTACCGTCCTCATGGGAGTAAATAATACTGTTGATGGGTGTCTGGTCAGA
GACATCAAGAAATAACGCCGGAACATTAGTGCAGGCAGCTTCCACAGCAATGGCATCCTGGTCATCCAGC
GGATAGTTAATGATCAGCCCACTGACGCGTTGCGCGAGAAGATTGTGCACCGCCGCTTTACAGGCTTCGA
CGCCGCTTCGTTCTACCATCGACACCACCACGCTGGCACCCAGTTGATCGGCGCGAGATTTAATCGCCGC
GACAATTTGCGACGGCGCGTGCAGGGCCAGACTGGAGGTGGCAACGCCAATCAGCAACGACTGTTTGCCC
GCCAGTTGTTGTGCCACGCGGTTGGGAATGTAATTCAGCTCCACCATCGCCGCTTCCACTTTTTCCCGCG
TTTTCGCAGAAACGTGGCTGGCCTGGTTCACCACGCGGGAAACGGTCATATAAGAGACACCGGCATACTC
TGCGACATCGTATAACGTTACTGGTTTCATATTCACCTCCATGAATTGACTCTCTTCCGGGCGCTATCAT
GCCATACCGCGAAAGGTTTTTCACCATTCGATGGCGCGCCGCGGCTGGGAATCTGAGACATGAGTCAAGA
TATTTGCTCGGTAACGTATGCTGGAGTGAGACC
